>Addgene plasmid #156975 | pD649-HAsp-SEMA3G-Fc(DAPA)-AviTag-6xHis | depositor full sequence | sequence record 303059 | Full Sequence
TTTCAATATTATTGAAGCATTTATCAGGGTTATTGTCTCATGAGCGGATACATATTTGAATGTATTTAGA
AAAATAAACAAATAGGGGTCAGTGTTACAACCAATTAACCAATTCTGAACATTATCGCGAGCCCATTTAT
ACCTGAATATGGCTCATAACACCCCTTGCTCATGACCAAAATCCCTTAACGTGAGTTACGCGCGCGTCGT
TCCACTGAGCGTCAGACCCCGTAGAAAAGATCAAAGGATCTTCTTGAGATCCTTTTTTTCTGCGCGTAAT
CTGCTGCTTGCAAACAAAAAAACCACCGCTACCAGCGGTGGTTTGTTTGCCGGATCAAGAGCTACCAACT
CTTTTTCCGAAGGTAACTGGCTTCAGCAGAGCGCAGATACCAAATACTGTTCTTCTAGTGTAGCCGTAGT
TAGCCCACCACTTCAAGAACTCTGTAGCACCGCCTACATACCTCGCTCTGCTAATCCTGTTACCAGTGGC
TGCTGCCAGTGGCGATAAGTCGTGTCTTACCGGGTTGGACTCAAGACGATAGTTACCGGATAAGGCGCAG
CGGTCGGGCTGAACGGGGGGTTCGTGCACACAGCCCAGCTTGGAGCGAACGACCTACACCGAACTGAGAT
ACCTACAGCGTGAGCTATGAGAAAGCGCCACGCTTCCCGAAGGGAGAAAGGCGGACAGGTATCCGGTAAG
CGGCAGGGTCGGAACAGGAGAGCGCACGAGGGAGCTTCCAGGGGGAAACGCCTGGTATCTTTATAGTCCT
GTCGGGTTTCGCCACCTCTGACTTGAGCGTCGATTTTTGTGATGCTCGTCAGGGGGGCGGAGCCTATGGA
AAAACGCCAGCAACGCGGCCTTTTTACGGTTCCTGGCCTTTTGCTGGCCTTTTGCTCACATGTTCTTTCC
TGCGTTATCCCCTGATTCTGTGGATAACCGTATTACCGCCTTTGAGTGAGCTGATACCGCTCGCCGCAGC
CGAACGACCGAGCGCAGCGAGTCAGTGAGCGAGGAAGCGGAAGGCGAGAGTAGGGAACTGCCAGGCATCA
AACTAAGCAGAAGGCCCCTGACGGATGGCCTTTTTGCGTTTCTACAAACTCTTTCTGTGTTGTAAAACGA
CGGCCAGTCTTAAGCTCGGGCCCCCTGGGCGGTTCTGATAACGAGTAATCGTTAATCCGCAAATAACGTA
AAAACCCGCTTCGGCGGGTTTTTTTATGGGGGGAGTTTAGGGAAAGAGCATTTGTCAGAATATTTAAGGG
CGCCTGTCACTTTGCTTGATATATGAGAATTATTTAACCTTATAAATGAGAAAAAAGCAACGCACTTTAA
ATAAGATACGTTGCTTTTTCGATTGATGAACACCTATAATTAAACTATTCATCTATTATTTATGATTTTT
TGTATATACAATATTTCTAGTTTGTTAAAGAGAATTAAGAAAATAAATCTCGAAAATAATAAAGGGAAAA
TCAGTTTTTGATATCAAAATTATACATGTCAACGATAATACAAAATATAATACAAACTATAAGATGTTAT
CAGTATTTATTATCATTTAGAATAAATTTTGTGTCGCCCTTAATTGTGAGCGGATAACAATTACGAGCTT
CATGCACAGTGGCGTTGACTCAATATTGGCCATTAGCCATATTATTCATTGGTTATATAGCATAAATCAA
TATTGGCTATTGGCCATTGCATACGTTGTATCTATATCATAATATGTACATTTATATTGGCTCATGTCCA
ATATGACCGCCATGTTGGCATTGATTATTGACTAGTTATTAATAGTAATCAATTACGGGGTCATTAGTTC
ATAGCCCATATATGGAGTTCCGCGTTACATAACTTACGGTAAATGGCCCGCCTGGCTGACCGCCCAACGA
CCCCCGCCCATTGACGTCAATAATGACGTATGTTCCCATAGTAACGCCAATAGGGACTTTCCATTGACGT
CAATGGGTGGAGTATTTACGGTAAACTGCCCACTTGGCAGTACATCAAGTGTATCATATGCCAAGTACGC
CCCCTATTGACGTCAATGACGGTAAATGGCCCGCCTGGCATTATGCCCAGTACATGACCTTATGGGACTT
TCCTACTTGGCAGTACATCTACGTATTAGTCATCGCTATTACCATGGTGATGCGGTTTTGGCAGTACATC
AATGGGCGTGGATAGCGGTTTGACTCACGGGGATTTCCAAGTCTCCACCCCATTGACGTCAATGGGAGTT
TGTTTTGGCACCAAAATCAACGGGACTTTCCAAAATGTCGTAACAACTCCGCCCCATTGACGCAAATGGG
CGGTAGGCGTGTACGGTGGGAGGTCTATATAAGCAGAGCTCGTTTAGTGAACCGTCAGATCGCCTGGAGA
CGCCATCCACGCTGTTTTGACCTCCATAGAAGACACCGGGACCGATCCAGCCTCCGCGGCCGGGAACGGT
GCATTGGAACGCGGATTCCCCGTGCCAAGAGTGACGTAAGTACCGCCTATAGAGTCTATAGGCCCACCCC
CTTGGCTTCGTTAGAACGCGGCTACAATTAATACATAACCTTATGTATCATACACATACGATTTAGGTGA
CACTATAGAATAACATCCACTTTGCCTTTCTCTCCACAGGTGTCCACTCCCAGGTCCAACTGCACCTCGG
TTCTATCGAAAACGCGCCTGCTAGCGCCACCATGAAGACCATCATTGCCCTGAGCTACATCTTCTGCCTG
GTGTTCGCTGCGGCCGCCGGACCTTCTCCTGGACCTTCTGTTCCTAGACTGCGGCTGAGCTACAGGGATC
TGCTGAGCGCCAATCGGAGCGCCATCTTTCTTGGCCCTCAAGGCAGCCTGAACCTGCAGGCCATGTACCT
GGACGAGTACCGGGACAGACTGTTTCTCGGAGGACTGGACGCCCTGTACAGCCTGAGACTGGATCAGGCT
TGGCCCGATCCTAGAGAAGTGCTGTGGCCTCCTCAACCTGGCCAGAGGGAAGAGTGTGTCCGGAAGGGAA
GAGATCCCCTGACCGAGTGCGCCAATTTTGTGCGAGTGCTGCAGCCCCACAACAGAACCCATCTGCTGGC
TTGTGGCACCGGCGCCTTTCAGCCTACATGTGCCCTGATCACAGTGGGCCACAGAGGCGAACATGTGCTG
CACCTGGAACCTGGCTCTGTGGAATCTGGCAGAGGCAGATGTCCCCACGAGCCTAGCAGACCTTTCGCCA
GCACCTTCATCGACGGCGAGCTGTACACAGGCCTGACCGCCGATTTTCTGGGCAGAGAAGCCATGATCTT
CAGAAGCGGCGGACCCAGACCTGCTCTGAGAAGCGATAGCGATCAGAGCCTGCTGCACGACCCCAGATTT
GTGATGGCCGCCAGAATTCCCGAGAACAGCGACCAGGACAACGACAAGGTGTACTTCTTCTTCTCCGAAA
CCGTGCCTTCTCCAGACGGCGGCTCTAATCACGTGACCGTGTCCAGAGTGGGCAGAGTGTGCGTTAACGA
TGCCGGCGGACAGAGGGTGCTCGTGAACAAGTGGTCCACCTTCCTGAAGGCCAGACTCGTGTGTAGCGTG
CCAGGACCTGGCGGAGCCGAGACACATTTTGACCAGCTGGAAGATGTGTTCCTGCTCTGGCCTAAGGCCG
GCAAGAGCCTGGAAGTGTACGCCCTGTTTAGCACCGTGTCCGCCGTGTTTCAGGGCTTCGCCGTGTGTGT
GTACCACATGGCCGACATCTGGGAAGTGTTCAACGGCCCCTTCGCTCACAGAGATGGACCTCAGCATCAG
TGGGGCCCTTATGGCGGCAAGGTGCCCTTTCCTAGACCTGGCGTGTGCCCCAGCAAGATGACAGCTCAAC
CCGGCAGACCATTCGGCTCCACCAAGGACTATCCTGACGAGGTGCTGCAGTTCGCCAGAGCACACCCTCT
GATGTTCTGGCCTGTGCGGCCTAGACATGGCAGACCTGTGCTGGTCAAGACCCATCTGGCTCAGCAGCTG
CACCAGATCGTGGTGGATAGAGTGGAAGCCGAGGACGGAACCTACGACGTGATCTTCCTGGGCACAGATA
GCGGCAGCGTGCTGAAAGTGATTGCCCTGCAAGCTGGCGGAAGCGCCGAACCTGAAGAAGTGGTGCTGGA
AGAACTCCAGGTGTTCAAGGTGCCAACACCTATCACCGAGATGGAAATCAGCGTGAAGCGGCAGATGCTG
TACGTGGGCAGCAGACTGGGAGTTGCCCAGCTGAGACTGCACCAGTGTGAAACCTACGGAACCGCCTGCG
CCGAGTGTTGCCTTGCCAGAGATCCTTACTGTGCCTGGGATGGCGCCAGCTGTACCCACTATAGACCTAG
CCTGGGCAAAAGACGGTTCCGGCGGCAGGATATCAGACACGGCAATCCCGCTCTGCAGTGTCTGGGCCAG
TCTCAAGAAGAAGAGGCCGTTGGACTGGTGGCCGCCACAATGGTGTATGGCACCGAGCACAACAGCACCT
TTCTGGAATGCCTGCCTAAGAGCCCTCAGGCCGCTGTTAGATGGCTGCTGCAAAGACCAGGCGACGAGGG
CCCCGATCAAGTGAAAACCGATGAACGGGTGCTGCACACCGAGAGAGGCCTGCTGTTTCGCAGACTGAGC
AGATTTGACGCCGGCACCTACACCTGTACCACACTGGAACACGGCTTCAGCCAGACAGTCGTTAGGCTGG
CCCTGGTGGTTATCGTGGCTTCCCAGCTGGACAATCTGTTCCCACCTGAGCCTAAGCCTGAGGAACCTCC
TGCTAGAGGCGGACTGGCTTCTACACCTCCTAAGGCCTGGTATAAGGACATCCTGCAGCTGATCGGCTTC
GCCAACCTGCCTAGAGTGGATGAGTACTGCGAGCGCGTGTGGTGTAGAGGCACCACAGAGTGCAGCGGCT
GCTTCAGATCCAGAAGCAGAGGCAAGCAGGCCAGGGGCAAATCTTGGGCTGGACTGGAACTGGGCAAGAA
AATGAAGTCCCGGGTGCACGCCGAACACAACAGGACACCTAGAGAGGTGGAAGCCACAGGCGCGCCGGGC
GGCGACAAGACCCACACCTGCCCCCCCTGCCCAGCTCCAGAACTGCTGGGAGGGCCTTCCGTGTTCCTGT
TCCCCCCCAAGCCCAAGGACACCCTGATGATCAGCAGGACCCCCGAGGTGACCTGCGTGGTGGTGGCCGT
GTCCCACGAGGACCCAGAGGTGAAGTTCAACTGGTACGTGGACGGCGTGGAGGTGCACAACGCCAAGACC
AAGCCCAGAGAGGAGCAGTACAACAGCACCTACAGGGTGGTGTCCGTGCTGACCGTGCTGCACCAGGACT
GGCTGAACGGCAAAGAATACAAGTGCAAAGTCTCCAACAAGGCCCTGGCTGCCCCAATCGAAAAGACAAT
CAGCAAGGCCAAGGGCCAGCCACGGGAGCCCCAGGTGTACACCCTGCCCCCCAGCCGGGAGGAGATGACC
AAGAACCAGGTGTCCCTGACCTGTCTGGTGAAGGGCTTCTACCCCAGCGATATCGCCGTGGAGTGGGAGA
GCAACGGCCAGCCCGAGAACAACTACAAGACCACCCCCCCAGTGCTGGACAGCGACGGCAGCTTCTTCCT
GTACAGCAAGCTGACCGTGGACAAGTCCAGGTGGCAGCAGGGCAACGTGTTCAGCTGCAGCGTGATGCAC
GAGGCCCTGCACAACCACTACACCCAGAAGTCCCTGAGCCTGAGCCCCGGCGGCAGCGGTCTTAATGATA
TTTTCGAGGCTCAGAAGATTGAGTGGCATGAACACCACCACCATCACCACTAAGGCCGGCCTGTAGTCAC
TGGCACAACGCGTTACCCGGTAAGCCAATCGGGTATACACGGTCGTCATACTGCAGACAGGGTTCTTCTA
CTTTGCAAGATAGTCTTGAGTAGTAAAATAAATAGATAGAGAAAATCAGCCTCGACTGTGCCTTCTAGTT
GCCAGCCATCTGTTGTTTGCCCCTCCCCCGTGCCTTCCTTGACCCTGGAAGGTGCCACTCCCACTGTCCT
TTCCTAATAAAATGAGGAAATTGCATCACAACACTCAACCCTATCTCGGTCTATTCTTTTGATTTATAAG
GGATTTTGCCGATTTCGGCCTATTGGTTAAAAAATGAGCTGATTTAACAAAAATTTAACGCGAATTAATT
CTGTGGAATGTGTGTCAGTTAGGGTGTGGAAAGTCCCCAGGCTCCCCAGCAGGCAGAAGTATGCAAAGCA
TGCATCTCAATTAGTCAGCAACCAGGTGTGGAAAGTCCCCAGGCTCCCCAGCAGGCAGAAGTATGCAAAG
CATGCATCTCAATTAGTCAGCAACCATAGTCCCGCCCCTAACTCCGCCCATCCCGCCCCTAACTCCGCCC
AGTTCCGCCCATTCTCCGCCCCATGGCTGACTAATTTTTTTTATTTATGCAGAGGCCGAGGCCGCCTCTG
CCTCTGAGCTATTCCAGAAGTAGTGAGGAGGCTTTTTTGGAGGCCTAGGCTTTTGCAAAAAGCTCCCGGG
AGCTTGTATATCCATTTTCGGATCTGATCAGCACGTGTTGACAATTAATCATCGGCATAGTATATCGGCA
TAGTATAATACGACAAGGTGAGGAACTAAACCATGACCGAGTACAAGCCCACGGTGCGCCTCGCCACCCG
CGACGACGTCCCCAGGGCCGTACGCACCCTCGCCGCCGCGTTCGCCGACTACCCCGCCACGCGCCACACC
GTCGATCCGGACCGCCACATCGAGCGGGTCACCGAGCTGCAAGAACTCTTCCTCACGCGCGTCGGGCTCG
ACATCGGCAAGGTGTGGGTCGCGGACGACGGCGCCGCGGTGGCGGTCTGGACCACGCCGGAGAGCGTCGA
AGCGGGGGCGGTGTTCGCCGAGATCGGCCCGCGCATGGCCGAGTTGAGCGGTTCCCGGCTGGCCGCGCAG
CAACAGATGGAAGGCCTCCTGGCGCCGCACCGGCCCAAGGAGCCCGCGTGGTTCCTGGCCACCGTCGGCG
TCTCGCCCGACCACCAGGGCAAGGGTCTGGGCAGCGCCGTCGTGCTCCCCGGAGTGGAGGCGGCCGAGCG
CGCCGGGGTGCCCGCCTTCCTGGAGACATCCGCGCCCCGCAACCTCCCCTTCTACGAGCGGCTCGGCTTC
ACCGTCACCGCCGACGTCGAGGTGCCCGAAGGACCGCGCACCTGGTGCATGACCCGCAAGCCCGGTGCCT
GACACGTGCTACGAGATTTCGATTCCACCGCCGCCTTCTATGAAAGGTTGGGCTTCGGAATCGTTTTCCG
GGACGCCGGCTGGATGATCCTCCAGCGCGGGGATCTCATGCTGGAGTTCTTCGCCCACCCCAACTTGTTT
ATTGCAGCTTATAATGGTTACAAATAAAGCAATAGCATCACAAATTTCACAAATAAAGCATTTTTTTCAC
TGCATTCTAGTTGTGGTTTGTCCAAACTCATCAATGTATCTTATCATGTCTGTATACCGTCGACCTCTAG
CTAGAGCTTGGCGTAATCATGGTCATTACCAATGCTTAATCAGTGAGGCACCTATCTCAGCGATCTGTCT
ATTTCGTTCATCCATAGTTGCCTGACTCCCCGTCGTGTAGATAACTACGATACGGGAGGGCTTACCATCT
GGCCCCAGCGCTGCGATGATACCGCGAGAACCACGCTCACCGGCTCCGGATTTATCAGCAATAAACCAGC
CAGCCGGAAGGGCCGAGCGCAGAAGTGGTCCTGCAACTTTATCCGCCTCCATCCAGTCTATTAATTGTTG
CCGGGAAGCTAGAGTAAGTAGTTCGCCAGTTAATAGTTTGCGCAACGTTGTTGCCATCGCTACAGGCATC
GTGGTGTCACGCTCGTCGTTTGGTATGGCTTCATTCAGCTCCGGTTCCCAACGATCAAGGCGAGTTACAT
GATCCCCCATGTTGTGCAAAAAAGCGGTTAGCTCCTTCGGTCCTCCGATCGTTGTCAGAAGTAAGTTGGC
CGCAGTGTTATCACTCATGGTTATGGCAGCACTGCATAATTCTCTTACTGTCATGCCATCCGTAAGATGC
TTTTCTGTGACTGGTGAGTACTCAACCAAGTCATTCTGAGAATAGTGTATGCGGCGACCGAGTTGCTCTT
GCCCGGCGTCAATACGGGATAATACCGCGCCACATAGCAGAACTTTAAAAGTGCTCATCATTGGAAAACG
TTCTTCGGGGCGAAAACTCTCAAGGATCTTACCGCTGTTGAGATCCAGTTCGATGTAACCCACTCGTGCA
CCCAACTGATCTTCAGCATCTTTTACTTTCACCAGCGTTTCTGGGTGAGCAAAAACAGGAAGGCAAAATG
CCGCAAAAAAGGGAATAAGGGCGACACGGAAATGTTGAATACTCATATTCTTCCTT
Features (pLannotate 1.2.2; 21 found; start..end, strand, type, name):
    119..143     -  CDS            KanR (fragment): aminoglycoside phosphotransferase; aph(3')-Ia; confers resistance to kanamycin
    254..842     +  rep_origin     ori: high-copy-number ColE1/pMB1/pBR322/pUC origin of replication
   1067..1084    +  terminator     rrnB T2 terminator (fragment): transcription terminator T2 from the E. coli rrnB gene
   1109..1128    -  CDS            lacZα (fragment): LacZα fragment of β-galactosidase; lacZ fragment
   1584..1600    +  protein_bind   lac operator: The lac repressor binds to the lac operator to inhibit transcription in E. coli. This inhibition can be relieved by adding lactose or isopropyl-β-D-thiogalactopyranoside (IPTG). lac repressor encoded by lacI
   1843..2146    +  enhancer       CMV enhancer: human cytomegalovirus immediate early enhancer
   2147..2350    +  promoter       CMV promoter: human cytomegalovirus (CMV) immediate early promoter
   2486..2529    +  intron         CMV intron (fragment): modified intron A from human cytomegalovirus
   2581..2599    +  promoter       SP6 promoter: promoter for bacteriophage SP6 RNA polymerase
   2603..2640    +  CDS            IgH signal sequence (fragment): signal sequence from the mouse immunoglobulin heavy chain variable region
   2728..5028    +  CDS            SEMA3G: SEM3G_HUMAN - Experimental evidence at protein level: Swiss-Prot protein existence level 1. Has chemorepulsive activities for sympathetic axons. Ligand of NRP2 (By similarity). From Homo sapiens (Human).
   5044..5721    +  CDS            IGHG1 (fragment): IGHG1_HUMAN - Experimental evidence at protein level: Swiss-Prot protein existence level 1. Constant region of immunoglobulin heavy chains. Immunoglobulins, also known as antibodies, are membrane-bound or secreted glycoproteins produced by B lymphocytes. In the recognition phase of humoral immunity, the membrane-bound immunoglobulins serve as receptors which, upon binding of a specific antigen, trigger the clonal expansion and differentiation of B lymphocytes into immunoglobulins- secreting plasma cells. Secreted immunoglobulins mediate the effector phase of humoral immunity, which results in
   5936..6047    +  polyA_signal   bGH poly(A) signal: bovine growth hormone polyadenylation signal
   6048..6156    +  rep_origin     f1 ori (fragment): f1 bacteriophage origin of replication; arrow indicates direction of (+) strand synthesis
   6170..6499    +  promoter       SV40 promoter: SV40 enhancer and early promoter
   6547..6594    +  promoter       EM7 promoter: synthetic bacterial promoter&nbsp
   6613..7212    +  CDS            PuroR (fragment): puromycin N-acetyltransferase; pac from Streptomyces; confers resistance to puromycin
   7222..7347    +  CDS            ble (fragment): BLE_KLEPN - Experimental evidence at protein level: Swiss-Prot protein existence level 1. Binding protein with a strong affinity to the bleomycin family of antibiotics. Binds to CL990; an antimitotic-antibiotic compound. From Klebsiella pneumoniae.
   7342..7463    +  polyA_signal   SV40 poly(A) signal: SV40 polyadenylation signal
   7516..8376    -  CDS            AmpR: β-lactamase; bla; confers resistance to ampicillin, carbenicillin, and related antibiotics
   8379..89      -  promoter       AmpR promoter (fragment) (across the origin): bla
