[The description below was written by a language model from this plasmid's Addgene catalogue record and pLannotate feature annotations shown in this document.]
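Description:
pD649-HAsp-SEMA3G-Fc(DAPA)-AviTag-6xHis is a mammalian expression plasmid built on the pD649 backbone for producing human semaphorin 3G (SEMA3G) as a secreted Fc fusion protein. It is maintained in E. coli as a high-copy plasmid through a ColE1/pUC-type origin and is selected with ampicillin via a β-lactamase gene. The feature table also shows a second cassette in which SV40 and EM7 promoters drive a puromycin N-acetyltransferase coding sequence followed by an SV40 polyadenylation signal, which would allow puromycin selection of transfected mammalian cells. Several short annotated fragments (KanR, lacZα, ble, f1 ori, rrnB T2) appear to be backbone remnants rather than functional parts.

The expression unit uses the CMV immediate-early enhancer and promoter, followed by a fragment of CMV intron A and an SP6 promoter, which also serves as a sequencing primer site. The open reading frame begins with a secretion signal. The construct name indicates an HA signal peptide, whereas the annotation software matched a fragment of an immunoglobulin heavy-chain leader in this region. The SEMA3G insert sits between retained NotI and AscI sites and is fused at its C terminus to a human IgG1 Fc region, an AviTag and a 6xHis tag, ending at a bGH polyadenylation signal. The Fc carries the D265A and P329A (DAPA) substitutions, which are generally used to reduce Fc effector binding. The Fc dimerises the fusion, the AviTag permits site-specific biotinylation by BirA, and the His tag supports metal-affinity purification.

The plasmid belongs to a collection made for a human cell-surface protein interaction screen. The depositor notes that some members may carry an IS4-like transposase insertion upstream of the CMV promoter.
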