Addgene plasmid #156975: pD649-HAsp-SEMA3G-Fc(DAPA)-AviTag-6xHis
Purpose: Mammalian expression of secreted protein fused to Fc(DAPA)-Avi-6xHis.
Depositing lab: Chris Garcia. Depositing organization: Stanford University. Publication: A Human IgSF Cell-Surface Interactome Reveals a Complex Network of Protein-Protein Interactions. Wojtowicz WM, Vielmetter J, Fernandes RA, Siepe DH, Eastman CL, Chisholm GB, Cox S, Klock H, Anderson PW, Rue SM, Miller JJ, Glaser SM, Bragstad ML, Vance J, Lam AW, Lesley SA, Zinn K, Garcia KC. Cell. 2020 Aug 20;182(4):1027-1043.e17. doi: 10.1016/j.cell.2020.07.025. PubMed 32822567.
Backbone
  Vector backbone: pD649
  Backbone size w/o insert (bp): 6106
  Vector type: Mammalian Expression
Growth in bacteria
  Bacterial resistance: Ampicillin, 100 μg/mL
  Growth temperature: 37°C
  Growth strain: DH5alpha
  Copy number: High Copy
Gene/Insert
  Gene/Insert name: SEMA3G (alt name: SEM3G)
  Species: H. sapiens (human)
  Insert size (bp): 2280
  Mutation: Fc region of human IgG contains D265A and P329A mutations (DAPA)
  Entrez Gene: SEMA3G (a.k.a. sem2, FLJ00014, MGC119473)
  Promoter: CMV/SP6
  Tag / fusion protein: Fc(DAPA)-AviTag-6xHis (C terminal on backbone)
  Cloning method: Restriction Enzyme; 5′ cloning site GCGGCCGC (not destroyed); 3′ cloning site GGCGCGCC (not destroyed)
  Sequencing primers: 5′ ATTTAGGTGACACTATAG; 3′ CACGTACCAGTTGAACTTCACC
Resource information
  A portion of this plasmid was derived from a plasmid made by: synthesis by ThermoFisher
Terms and licenses: Academic/Nonprofit Terms; Industry Terms: Not Available to Industry
Depositor comments: Some plasmids in this collection may have an IS4-like element ISVsa5 family transposase upstream of the CMV promoter.
How to cite: pD649-HAsp-SEMA3G-Fc(DAPA)-AviTag-6xHis was a gift from Chris Garcia (Addgene plasmid # 156975 ; http://n2t.net/addgene:156975 ; RRID:Addgene_156975)
