>Addgene plasmid #156975 | pD649-HAsp-SEMA3G-Fc(DAPA)-AviTag-6xHis | depositor partial sequence | sequence record 303060 | insert (secreted protein)
GGACCTTCTCCTGGACCTTCTGTTCCTAGACTGCGGCTGAGCTACAGGGATCTGCTGAGCGCCAATCGGA
GCGCCATCTTTCTTGGCCCTCAAGGCAGCCTGAACCTGCAGGCCATGTACCTGGACGAGTACCGGGACAG
ACTGTTTCTCGGAGGACTGGACGCCCTGTACAGCCTGAGACTGGATCAGGCTTGGCCCGATCCTAGAGAA
GTGCTGTGGCCTCCTCAACCTGGCCAGAGGGAAGAGTGTGTCCGGAAGGGAAGAGATCCCCTGACCGAGT
GCGCCAATTTTGTGCGAGTGCTGCAGCCCCACAACAGAACCCATCTGCTGGCTTGTGGCACCGGCGCCTT
TCAGCCTACATGTGCCCTGATCACAGTGGGCCACAGAGGCGAACATGTGCTGCACCTGGAACCTGGCTCT
GTGGAATCTGGCAGAGGCAGATGTCCCCACGAGCCTAGCAGACCTTTCGCCAGCACCTTCATCGACGGCG
AGCTGTACACAGGCCTGACCGCCGATTTTCTGGGCAGAGAAGCCATGATCTTCAGAAGCGGCGGACCCAG
ACCTGCTCTGAGAAGCGATAGCGATCAGAGCCTGCTGCACGACCCCAGATTTGTGATGGCCGCCAGAATT
CCCGAGAACAGCGACCAGGACAACGACAAGGTGTACTTCTTCTTCTCCGAAACCGTGCCTTCTCCAGACG
GCGGCTCTAATCACGTGACCGTGTCCAGAGTGGGCAGAGTGTGCGTTAACGATGCCGGCGGACAGAGGGT
GCTCGTGAACAAGTGGTCCACCTTCCTGAAGGCCAGACTCGTGTGTAGCGTGCCAGGACCTGGCGGAGCC
GAGACACATTTTGACCAGCTGGAAGATGTGTTCCTGCTCTGGCCTAAGGCCGGCAAGAGCCTGGAAGTGT
ACGCCCTGTTTAGCACCGTGTCCGCCGTGTTTCAGGGCTTCGCCGTGTGTGTGTACCACATGGCCGACAT
CTGGGAAGTGTTCAACGGCCCCTTCGCTCACAGAGATGGACCTCAGCATCAGTGGGGCCCTTATGGCGGC
AAGGTGCCCTTTCCTAGACCTGGCGTGTGCCCCAGCAAGATGACAGCTCAACCCGGCAGACCATTCGGCT
CCACCAAGGACTATCCTGACGAGGTGCTGCAGTTCGCCAGAGCACACCCTCTGATGTTCTGGCCTGTGCG
GCCTAGACATGGCAGACCTGTGCTGGTCAAGACCCATCTGGCTCAGCAGCTGCACCAGATCGTGGTGGAT
AGAGTGGAAGCCGAGGACGGAACCTACGACGTGATCTTCCTGGGCACAGATAGCGGCAGCGTGCTGAAAG
TGATTGCCCTGCAAGCTGGCGGAAGCGCCGAACCTGAAGAAGTGGTGCTGGAAGAACTCCAGGTGTTCAA
GGTGCCAACACCTATCACCGAGATGGAAATCAGCGTGAAGCGGCAGATGCTGTACGTGGGCAGCAGACTG
GGAGTTGCCCAGCTGAGACTGCACCAGTGTGAAACCTACGGAACCGCCTGCGCCGAGTGTTGCCTTGCCA
GAGATCCTTACTGTGCCTGGGATGGCGCCAGCTGTACCCACTATAGACCTAGCCTGGGCAAAAGACGGTT
CCGGCGGCAGGATATCAGACACGGCAATCCCGCTCTGCAGTGTCTGGGCCAGTCTCAAGAAGAAGAGGCC
GTTGGACTGGTGGCCGCCACAATGGTGTATGGCACCGAGCACAACAGCACCTTTCTGGAATGCCTGCCTA
AGAGCCCTCAGGCCGCTGTTAGATGGCTGCTGCAAAGACCAGGCGACGAGGGCCCCGATCAAGTGAAAAC
CGATGAACGGGTGCTGCACACCGAGAGAGGCCTGCTGTTTCGCAGACTGAGCAGATTTGACGCCGGCACC
TACACCTGTACCACACTGGAACACGGCTTCAGCCAGACAGTCGTTAGGCTGGCCCTGGTGGTTATCGTGG
CTTCCCAGCTGGACAATCTGTTCCCACCTGAGCCTAAGCCTGAGGAACCTCCTGCTAGAGGCGGACTGGC
TTCTACACCTCCTAAGGCCTGGTATAAGGACATCCTGCAGCTGATCGGCTTCGCCAACCTGCCTAGAGTG
GATGAGTACTGCGAGCGCGTGTGGTGTAGAGGCACCACAGAGTGCAGCGGCTGCTTCAGATCCAGAAGCA
GAGGCAAGCAGGCCAGGGGCAAATCTTGGGCTGGACTGGAACTGGGCAAGAAAATGAAGTCCCGGGTGCA
CGCCGAACACAACAGGACACCTAGAGAGGTGGAAGCCACA
